Addgene plasmid #128196: pFH93
Purpose: Level1 ZmUBIp::nScCas9-ABE7.10 (wheat/human codon optimized):NOSt
Depositing lab: Vladimir Nekrasov. Depositing organization: Rothamsted Research. Publication: A modular cloning toolkit for genome editing in plants. Hahn F, Korolev A, Sanjurjo Loures L, Nekrasov V. BMC Plant Biol. 2020 Apr 23;20(1):179. doi: 10.1186/s12870-020-02388-2. PubMed 32326901.
Backbone
  Vector backbone: pICH47742
  Vector type: Plant Expression, CRISPR, Synthetic Biology
Growth in bacteria
  Bacterial resistance: Ampicillin, 100 μg/mL
  Growth temperature: 37°C
  Growth strain: DH5alpha
  Copy number: High Copy
Gene/Insert
  Gene/Insert name: ZmUBIp::nScCas9-ABE7.10 (wheat/human codon optimized):NOSt
  Species: Synthetic
Terms and licenses: Academic/Nonprofit Terms; Industry Terms: Not Available to Industry
How to cite: pFH93 was a gift from Vladimir Nekrasov (Addgene plasmid # 128196 ; http://n2t.net/addgene:128196 ; RRID:Addgene_128196)
