[The description below was written by a language model from this plasmid's Addgene catalogue record and pLannotate feature annotations shown in this document.]
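Description:
pFH93 is a Level 1 modular cloning (Golden Gate/MoClo-style) plasmid built on the pICH47742 backbone and intended for plant genome editing. It carries a single complete transcription unit for an adenine base editor. The backbone is a binary-type vector. Nopaline-type left and right T-DNA border repeats flank the cargo, and the incP oriV origin with its trfA replication initiator gene provides broad-host-range replication of the kind used in Agrobacterium. A high-copy ColE1/pUC origin and an AmpR β-lactamase cassette under its own bla promoter allow propagation and ampicillin selection in E. coli.

The payload lies between the borders and is driven by the maize polyubiquitin (ZmUBI) promoter, a strong constitutive promoter widely used in cereals and other monocots. It expresses a fusion of the ABE7.10 deaminase module, in which wild-type E. coli TadA is joined to the evolved TadA*(7.10) variant, upstream of a Cas9 nickase. Transcription ends at the nopaline synthase (NOS) terminator and polyadenylation signal. The catalogue entry identifies the nuclease as nScCas9, described as wheat/human codon optimised. The automated annotation labels this reading frame by similarity to Streptococcus pyogenes Cas9, which should be read as a homology match rather than the stated identity.

When directed by a guide RNA, which this plasmid does not supply, such an editor converts A•T to G•C base pairs within a target window without making a double-strand break. As a Level 1 module, pFH93 is meant to be assembled with guide RNA and selectable-marker units into higher-level constructs for plant transformation. The feature table shows no plant selection marker on this plasmid.
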