Features (pLannotate 1.2.2; 11 found; start..end, strand, type, name):
    782..1972    +  CDS            ABE(7.10): adenine base editor comprising wild-type E. coli TadA fused to the evolved TadA*(7.10) mutant (Gaudelli et al., 2017)
   1973..6094    +  CDS            cas9: CAS9_STRP1 - Also known as csn1 From Streptococcus pyogenes serotype M1.
   6143..6395    +  terminator     NOS terminator: nopaline synthase terminator and poly(A) signal
   6443..6467    +  misc_feature   RB T-DNA repeat: right border repeat from nopaline C58 T-DNA
   6626..7771    -  CDS            trfA: TRFA_ECOLX - Experimental evidence at protein level: Swiss-Prot protein existence level 1. Also involved in plasmid copy number control, promoting intermolecular coupling of protein bound iterons at oriV, which inhibits replication initiation. From Escherichia coli.
   8107..8695    -  rep_origin     ori: high-copy-number ColE1/pMB1/pBR322/pUC origin of replication
   8866..9726    -  CDS            AmpR: β-lactamase; bla; confers resistance to ampicillin, carbenicillin, and related antibiotics
   9727..9831    -  promoter       AmpR promoter: bla
   9918..10549   -  rep_origin     oriV: incP origin of replication
  10641..10665   +  misc_feature   LB T-DNA repeat: left border repeat from nopaline C58 T-DNA
  10774..779     +  promoter       Ubi promoter (across the origin): maize polyubiquitin gene promoter
>Addgene plasmid #128196 | pFH93 | addgene full sequence | sequence record 252933 | Addgene NGS Result
TTCCGCAGACGGGATCGATTTCATGATTTTTTTTGTTTCGTTGCATAGGGTTTGGTTTGCCCTTTTCCTT
TATTTCAATATATGCCGTGCACTTGTTTGTCGGGTCATCTTTTCATGCTTTTTTTTGTCTTGGTTGTGAT
GATGTGGTCTGGTTGGGCGGTCGTTCTAGATCGGAGTAGAATTCTGTTTCAAACTACCTGGTGGATTTAT
TAATTTTGGATCTGTATGTGTGTGCCATACATATTCATAGTTACGAATTGAAGATGATGGATGGAAATAT
CGATCTAGGATAGGTATACATGTTGATGCGGGTTTTACTGATGCATATACAGAGATGCTTTTTGTTCGCT
TGGTTGTGATGATGTGGTGTGGTTGGGCGGTCGTTCATTCGTTCTAGATCGGAGTAGAATACTGTTTCAA
ACTACCTGGTGTATTTATTAATTTTGGAACTGTATGTGTGTGTCATACATCTTCATAGTTACGAGTTTAA
GATGGATGGAAATATCGATCTAGGATAGGTATACATGTTGATGTGGGTTTTACTGATGCATATACATGAT
GGCATATGCAGCATCTATTCATATGCTCTAACCTTGAGTACCTATCTATTATAATAAACAAGTATGTTTT
ATAATTATTTTGATCTTGATATACTTGGATGATGGCATATGCAGCAGCTATATGTGGATTTTTTTAGCCC
TGCCTTCATACGCTATTTATTTGCTTGGTACTGTTTCTTTTGTCGATGCTCACCCTGTTGTTTGGTGTTA
CTTCTGCAGGAATGTCCGAAGTCGAGTTTTCCCATGAGTACTGGATGAGACACGCATTGACTCTCGCAAA
GAGGGCTTGGGATGAACGCGAGGTGCCCGTGGGGGCAGTACTCGTGCATAACAATCGCGTAATCGGCGAA
GGTTGGAATAGGCCGATCGGACGCCACGACCCCACTGCACATGCGGAAATCATGGCCCTTCGACAGGGAG
GGCTTGTGATGCAGAATTATCGACTTATCGATGCGACGCTGTACGTCACGCTTGAACCTTGCGTAATGTG
CGCGGGAGCTATGATTCACTCCCGCATTGGACGAGTTGTATTCGGTGCCCGCGACGCCAAGACGGGTGCC
GCAGGTTCACTGATGGACGTGCTGCATCACCCAGGCATGAACCACCGGGTAGAAATCACAGAAGGCATAT
TGGCGGACGAATGTGCGGCGCTGTTGTCCGACTTTTTTCGCATGCGGAGGCAGGAGATCAAGGCCCAGAA
AAAAGCACAATCCTCTACTGACTCTGGTGGTTCTTCTGGTGGTTCTAGCGGCAGCGAGACTCCCGGGACC
TCAGAGTCCGCCACACCCGAAAGTTCTGGTGGTTCTTCTGGTGGTTCTTCCGAAGTCGAGTTTTCCCATG
AGTACTGGATGAGACACGCATTGACTCTCGCAAAGAGGGCTCGAGATGAACGCGAGGTGCCCGTGGGGGC
AGTACTCGTGCTCAACAATCGCGTAATCGGCGAAGGTTGGAATAGGGCAATCGGACTCCACGACCCCACT
GCACATGCGGAAATCATGGCCCTTCGACAGGGAGGGCTTGTGATGCAGAATTATCGACTTATCGATGCGA
CGCTGTACGTCACGTTTGAACCTTGCGTAATGTGCGCGGGAGCTATGATTCACTCCCGCATTGGACGAGT
TGTATTCGGTGTTCGCAACGCCAAGACGGGTGCCGCAGGTTCACTGATGGACGTGCTGCATTACCCAGGC
ATGAACCACCGGGTAGAAATCACAGAAGGCATATTGGCGGACGAATGTGCGGCGCTGTTGTGTTACTTTT
TTCGCATGCCCAGGCAGGTCTTTAACGCCCAGAAAAAAGCACAATCCTCTACTGACTCTGGTGGTTCTTC
TGGTGGTTCTAGCGGCAGCGAGACTCCCGGGACCTCAGAGTCCGCCACACCCGAAAGTTCTGGTGGTTCT
TCTGGTGGTTCTGAGAAAAAGTATTCTATTGGGCTGGCCATTGGCACCAATTCCGTTGGATGGGCCGTGA
TCACTGATGATTATAAGGTCCCCTCCAAGAAGTTCAAGGTTCTGGGTAATACCAACAGGAAGAGCATAAA
AAAGAATCTTATGGGCGCTCTGCTCTTTGATAGCGGAGAAACGGCGGAAGCTACACGGCTCAAGCGGACA
GCGAGGCGCCGCTATACCAGGCGGAAGAACCGGATTAGATACCTTCAGGAAATCTTCGCGAACGAGATGG
CCAAGCTCGATGACTCATTCTTCCAGCGCCTTGAGGAATCGTTCCTCGTTGAGGAGGACAAAAAGAACGA
GCGTCACCCCATCTTTGGTAATCTCGCGGACGAGGTTGCATACCACAGGAATTATCCGACCATCTACCAC
CTGAGGAAGAAGTTGGCGGACAGCCCGGAGAAGGCAGACCTGCGGCTCATCTACCTCGCGCTGGCGCACA
TCATCAAATTCCGGGGGCATTTTTTGATCGAAGGGAAACTCAATGCTGAGAACTCGGACGTGGCAAAGCT
CTTCTATCAGCTTATCCAAACCTATAATCAGCTGTTCGAGGAATCTCCGTTGGATGAGATAGAGGTTGAC
GCTAAGGGTATCCTCTCCGCTCGTCTTTCGAAGTCCAAACGCCTGGAGAAACTGATCGCCGTTTTCCCGA
ACGAGAAGAAGAACGGGCTCTTCGGAAACATAATCGCGCTTGCCCTGGGACTGACGCCCAACTTCAAGTC
CAACTTCGACTTGACGGAGGATGCCAAACTTCAGCTTTCAAAGGACACATATGACGATGATTTGGACGAG
TTGCTCGGCCAAATTGGCGACCAATACGCTGACCTGTTCTCTGCCGCAAAAAACCTGTCCGATGCTATTC
TGCTGAGCGATATTCTCCGGAGCAACTCCGAGGTGACTAAGGCACCGTTGTCCGCCAGCATGGTGAAACG
CTACGACGAGCACCACCAGGACCTGGCTCTCCTCAAGACCTTGGTTAGGCAACAGTTTCCCGAGAAGTAC
GCCGAAATCTTTAAGGATGACACCAAGAACGGCTATGCCGGTTACGTTGGCATCGGAATCAAGCATAGGA
AGAGGACCACTAAACTCGCCACACAGGAGGAATTCTATAAATTTATCAAGCCTATTCTGGAGAAGATGGA
CGGAGCTGAGGAGCTGCTCGCCAAGCTGAACAGGGACGATCTCCTGAGGAAGCAGCGGACCTTTGATAAT
GGCTCGATTCCTCATCAAATCCATCTGAAGGAGCTTCATGCCATACTGCGCAGGCAAGAAGAGTTTTACC
CATTTCTGAAGGAGAATCGGGAGAAGATCGAAAAAATCCTGACATTCCGCATACCCTACTACGTGGGCCC
GCTTGCCCGGGGAAACTCTCGTTTTGCTTGGCTCACGAGGAAGAGCGAGGAGGCGATAACGCCATGGAAC
TTCGAGGAGGTCGTGGATAAAGGCGCCAGCGCGCAATCGTTTATTGAGCGTATGACAAACTTCGACGAGC
AGCTCCCAAACAAGAAGGTGTTGCCAAAGCACAGCCTCCTGTACGAGTACTTCACGGTTTACAATGAGCT
CACCAAAGTCAAGTACGTTACTGAGCGTATGCGTAAGCCGGAGTTCCTCTCTGGGGAGCAGAAGAAGGCA
ATCGTTGACCTGCTCTTCAAAACGAACCGTAAGGTGACCGTCAAGCAGCTGAAGGAAGATTACTTCAAAA
AGATCGAATGTTTTGACTCCGTGGAGATTATAGGAGTTGAGGATAGGTTTAATGCCTCACTCGGCACCTA
CCATGACTTGCTCAAGATCATCAAAGACAAGGATTTCCTGGACAATGAAGAGAACGAGGATATCCTTGAG
GACATCGTGCTCACACTCACCCTCTTCGAGGACCGGGAGATGATCGAGGAGCGCCTCAAGACATACGCCC
ACCTCTTTGACGACAAGGTGATGAAACAACTCAAGCGCAGGCACTACACGGGTTGGGGACGCCTCTCCCG
CAAGATGATTAATGGTATCAGGGACAAACAGTCCGGTAAGACGATTCTCGATTTCTTGAAGTCCGATGGT
TTCTCTAATCGCAACTTCATGCAGCTGATCCACGACGACTCACTCACCTTCAAGGAGGAGATTGAAAAGG
CTCAAGTGTCCGGGCAGGGAGATAGCCTCCACGAGCAAATCGCAGATCTCGCCGGATCGCCTGCAATTAA
GAAGGGCATTCTTCAAACTGTCAAAATCGTCGACGAGCTGGTCAAGGTTATGGGCCACAAGCCAGAAAAC
ATCGTTATCGAGATGGCTAGGGAGAACCAGACCACTACCAAGGGACTCCAACAGTCCCGGGAGCGGAAGA
AGAGGATTGAGGAGGGGATCAAGGAACTCGAGTCTCAAATTCTCAAGGAGAATCCGGTGGAGAACACTCA
ACTCCAGAACGAGAAGCTCTACCTGTACTACCTGCAGAACGGCAGGGATATGTATGTCGATCAGGAGCTG
GACATCAACAGGCTCTCCGACTACGACGTCGACCATATCGTCCCGCAATCTTTCATTAAGGACGACTCAA
TCGATAACAAGGTCCTCACGCGCTCCGTCGAGAACAGAGGTAAGTCAGACAACGTGCCGTCGGAGGAGGT
GGTGAAGAAGATGAAAAACTACTGGCGTCAACTCCTCAACGCTAAATTGATTACGCAGAGAAAATTCGAT
AACTTGACCAAAGCGGAACGCGGCGGTCTGTCGGAGGCCGACAAAGCCGGCTTCATTAAGCGGCAACTCG
TGGAGACACGCCAGATCACAAAGCACGTCGCCAGGATTCTTGACTCGCGGATGAATACTAAACGCGACAA
GAACGATAAGCCAATCAGAGAAGTCAAGGTGATTACACTGAAGAGCAAACTGGTCAGCGACTTCCGCAAG
GATTTCCAGCTTTATAAGGTGAGGGACATAAACAATTATCACCACGCCCACGACGCGTACCTCAACGCGG
TGGTTGGCACCGCACTCATTAAGAAATACCCGAAGCTCGAGTCAGAGTTCGTCTACGGCGACTATAAAGT
GTACGACGTTCGGAAAATGATAGCAAAGTCCGAGCAAGAGATCGGCAAGGCCACGGCCAAGAGATTCTTC
TACTCCAATATTATGAATTTCTTTAAGACGGAGGTTAAGTTGGCCAACGGAGAGATCCGGAAGCGGCCTC
TCATTGAAACTAATGGCGAGACAGGCGAGGTGGTCTGGAACAAGGAAAAGGACTTTGCTACCGTCCGCAA
GGTCCTCGCGATGCCGCAAGTGAACATTGTCAAAAAGACGGAAGTTCAGACAGGCGGGTTCTCGAAGGAG
TCAATCTTGTCGAAGCGTGAGTCCGCCAAGCTCATCCCACGCAAGAAGGGGTGGGATACGCGGAAGTATG
GAGGTTTCGGGTCCCCCACTGTTGCATACTCAATTCTCGTGGTCGCCAAGGTGGAGAAGGGAAAAGCCAA
GAAGCTCAAAAGCGTGAAGGTCCTCGTGGGTATAACGATAATGGAAAAGGGTAGCTACGAGAAGGACCCA
ATCGGTTTCCTCGAAGCCAAGGGGTACAAAGATATCAAAAAGGAGCTTATATTCAAACTGCCGAAGTACT
CATTGTTTGAGCTGGAGAACGGCAGGCGGCGGATGTTGGCCTCGGCGACAGAACTGCAAAAGGCGAACGA
GCTCGTCTTGCCTCAGCATCTCGTTAGGCTTCTCTACTACACCCAAAATATCTCTGCGACTACAGGGTCT
AACAACCTCGGTTACATCGAGCAGCATAGGGAGGAATTCAAGGAGATCTTTGAGAAGATCATCGACTTCT
CCGAGAAGTACATCCTTAAGAACAAAGTGAACTCCAACTTGAAGTCGAGCTTCGACGAGCAGTTCGCTGT
TTCCGATTCTATTCTCCTGTCGAACTCATTCGTGTCACTTCTGAAGTACACGTCGTTCGGCGCATCTGGC
GGCTTTACCTTCCTCGACCTCGACGTGAAGCAAGGCCGGCTCCGCTACCAAACCGTGACCGAGGTTCTCG
ACGCGACATTGATCTACCAGTCCATTACCGGCCTGTACGAAACGAGGACGGACCTCTCACAGCTCGGAGG
GGACTCTAGAGCGGACCCAAAGAAGAAGCGCAAGGTGTAGGCTTGTCAAGCAGATCGTTCAAACATTTGG
CAATAAAGTTTCTTAAGATTGAATCCTGTTGCCGGTCTTGCGATGATTATCATATAATTTCTGTTGAATT
ACGTTAAGCATGTAATAATTAACATGTAATGCATGACGTTATTTATGAGATGGGTTTTTATGATTAGAGT
CCCGCAATTATACATTTAATACGCGATAGAAAACAAAATATAGCGCGCAAACTAGGATAAATTATCGCGC
GCGGTGTCATCTATGTTACTAGATCGACGCTACTATTGTCTTCTGCACGAAGTGGTTTAAACTATCAGTG
TTTGACAGGATATATTGGCGGGTAAACCTAAGAGAAAAGAGCGTTTATTAGAATAATCGGATATTTAAAA
GGGCGTGAAAAGGTTTATCCGTTCGTCCATTTGTATGTGCATGCCAACCACAGGGTTCCCCAGATCAGGC
GCTGGCTGCTGAACCCCCAGCCGGAACTGACCCCACAAGGCCCTAGCGTTTGCAATGCACCAGGTCATCA
TTGACCCAGGCGTGTTCCACCAGGCCGCTGCCTCGCAACTCTTCGCAGGCTTCGCCGACCTGCTCGCGCC
ACTTCTTCACGCGGGTGGAATCCGATCCGCACATGAGGCGGAAGGTTTCCAGCTTGAGCGGGTACGGCTC
CCGGTGCGAGCTGAAATAGTCGAACATCCGTCGGGCCGTCGGCGACAGCTTGCGGTACTTCTCCCATATG
AATTTCGTGTAGTGGTCGCCAGCAAACAGCACGACGATTTCCTCGTCGATCAGGACCTGGCAACGGGACG
TTTTCTTGCCACGGTCCAGGACGCGGAAGCGGTGCAGCAGCGACACCGATTCCAGGTGCCCAACGCGGTC
GGACGTGAAGCCCATCGCCGTCGCCTGTAGGCGCGACAGGCATTCCTCGGCCTTCGTGTAATACCGGCCA
TTGATCGACCAGCCCAGGTCCTGGCAAAGCTCGTAGAACGTGAAGGTGATCGGCTCGCCGATAGGGGTGC
GCTTCGCGTACTCCAACACCTGCTGCCACACCAGTTCGTCATCGTCGGCCCGCAGCTCGACGCCGGTGTA
GGTGATCTTCACGTCCTTGTTGACGTGGAAAATGACCTTGTTTTGCAGCGCCTCGCGCGGGATTTTCTTG
TTGCGCGTGGTGAACAGGGCAGAGCGGGCCGTGTCGTTTGGCATCGCTCGCATCGTGTCCGGCCACGGCG
CAATATCGAACAAGGAAAGCTGCATTTCCTTGATCTGCTGCTTCGTGTGTTTCAGCAACGCGGCCTGCTT
GGCCTCGCTGACCTGTTTTGCCAGGTCCTCGCCGGCGGTTTTTCGCTTCTTGGTCGTCATAGTTCCTCGC
GTGTCGATGGTCATCGACTTCGCCAAACCTGCCGCCTCCTGTTCAAGACGACGCGAACGCTCCACGGCGG
CCGATGGCGCGGGCAGGGCAGGGGGAGCCAGTTGCACGCTGTCGCGCTCGATCTTGGCCGTAGCTTGCTG
GACCATCGAGCCGACGGACTGGAAGGTTTCGCGGGGCGCACGCATGACGGTGCGGCTTGCGATGGTTTCG
GCATCCTCGGCGGAAAACCCCGCGTCGATCAGTTCTTGCCTGTATGCCTTCCGGTCAAACGTCCGATTCA
TTCACCCTCCTTGCGGGATTGCCCCGACTCACGCCGGGGCAATGTGCCCTTATTCCTGATTTGACCCGCC
TGGTGCCTTGGTGTCCAGATAATCCACCTTATCGGCAATGAAGTCGGTCCCGTAGACCGTCTGGCCGTCC
TTCTCGTACTTGGTATTCCGAATCTTGCCCTGCACGAATACCAGCGACCCCTTGCCCAAATACTTGCCGT
GGGCCTCGGCCTGAGAGCCAAAACACTTGATGCGGAAGAAGTCGGTGCGCTCCTGCTTGTCGCCGGCATC
GTTGCGCCACATCTAGGATCTGCCAGGAACCGTAAAAAGGCCGCGTTGCTGGCGTTTTTCCATAGGCTCC
GCCCCCCTGACGAGCATCACAAAAATCGACGCTCAAGTCAGAGGTGGCGAAACCCGACAGGACTATAAAG
ATACCAGGCGTTTCCCCCTGGAAGCTCCCTCGTGCGCTCTCCTGTTCCGACCCTGCCGCTTACCGGATAC
CTGTCCGCCTTTCTCCCTTCGGGAAGCGTGGCGCTTTCTCATAGCTCACGCTGTAGGTATCTCAGTTCGG
TGTAGGTCGTTCGCTCCAAGCTGGGCTGTGTGCACGAACCCCCCGTTCAGCCCGACCGCTGCGCCTTATC
CGGTAACTATCGTCTTGAGTCCAACCCGGTAAGACACGACTTATCGCCACTGGCAGCAGCCACTGGTAAC
AGGATTAGCAGAGCGAGGTATGTAGGCGGTGCTACAGAGTTCTTGAAGTGGTGGCCTAACTACGGCTACA
CTAGAAGAACAGTATTTGGTATCTGCGCTCTGCTGAAGCCAGTTACCTTCGGAAAAAGAGTTGGTAGCTC
TTGATCCGGCAAACAAACCACCGCTGGTAGCGGTGGTTTTTTTGTTTGCAAGCAGCAGATTACGCGCAGA
AAAAAAGGATCTCAAGAAGATCCTTTGATCTTTTCTACGGGGTCTGACGCTCAGTGGAACGAAAACTCAC
GTTAAGGGATTTTGGTCATGAGATTATCAAAAAGGATCTTCACCTAGATCCTTTTAAATTAAAAATGAAG
TTTTAAATCAATCTAAAGTATATATGAGTAAACTTGGTCTGACAGTTACCAATGCTTAATCAGTGAGGCA
CCTATCTCAGCGATCTGTCTATTTCGTTCATCCATAGTTGCCTGACTCCCCGTCGTGTAGATAACTACGA
TACGGGAGGGCTTACCATCTGGCCCCAGTGCTGCAATGATACCGCGAGAACCACGCTCACCGGCTCCAGA
TTTATCAGCAATAAACCAGCCAGCCGGAAGGGCCGAGCGCAGAAGTGGTCCTGCAACTTTATCCGCCTCC
ATCCAGTCTATTAATTGTTGCCGGGAAGCTAGAGTAAGTAGTTCGCCAGTTAATAGTTTGCGCAACGTTG
TTGCCATTGCTACAGGCATCGTGGTGTCACGCTCGTCGTTTGGTATGGCTTCATTCAGCTCCGGTTCCCA
ACGATCAAGGCGAGTTACATGATCCCCCATGTTGTGCAAAAAAGCGGTTAGCTCCTTCGGTCCTCCGATC
GTTGTCAGAAGTAAGTTGGCCGCAGTGTTATCACTCATGGTTATGGCAGCACTGCATAATTCTCTTACTG
TCATGCCATCCGTAAGATGCTTTTCTGTGACTGGTGAGTACTCAACCAAGTCATTCTGAGAATAGTGTAT
GCGGCGACCGAGTTGCTCTTGCCCGGCGTCAATACGGGATAATACCGCGCCACATAGCAGAACTTTAAAA
GTGCTCATCATTGGAAAACGTTCTTCGGGGCGAAAACTCTCAAGGATCTTACCGCTGTTGAGATCCAGTT
CGATGTAACCCACTCGTGCACCCAACTGATCTTCAGCATCTTTTACTTTCACCAGCGTTTCTGGGTGAGC
AAAAACAGGAAGGCAAAATGCCGCAAAAAAGGGAATAAGGGCGACACGGAAATGTTGAATACTCATACTC
TTCCTTTTTCAATATTATTGAAGCATTTATCAAGGTTATTGTCTCATGAGCGGATACATATTTGAATGTA
TTTAGAAAAATAAACAAATAGGGGTTCCGCGCACGAATTGGCCAGCGCTGCCATTTTTGGGGTGAGGCCG
TTCGCGGCCGAGGGGCGCAGCCCCTGGGGGGATGGGAGGCCCGCGTTAGCGGGCCGGGAGGGTTCGAGAA
GGGGGGGCACCCCCCTTCGGCGTGCGCGGTCACGCGCACAGGGCGCAGCCCTGGTTAAAAACAAGGTTTA
TAAATATTGGTTTAAAAGCAGGTTAAAAGACAGGTTAGCGGTGGCCGAAAAACGGGCGGAAACCCTTGCA
AATGCTGGATTTTCTGCCTGTGGACAGCCCCTCAAATGTCAATAGGTGCGCCCCTCATCTGTCAGCACTC
TGCCCCTCAAGTGTCAAGGATCGCGCCCCTCATCTGTCAGTAGTCGCGCCCCTCAAGTGTCAATACCGCA
GGGCACTTATCCCCAGGCTTGTCCACATCATCTGTGGGAAACTCGCGTAAAATCAGGCGTTTTCGCCGAT
TTGCGAGGCTGGCCAGCTCCACGTCGCCGGCCGAAATCGAGCCTGCCCCTCATCTGTCAACGCCGCGCCG
GGTGAGTCGGCCCCTCAAGTGTCAACGTCCGCCCCTCATCTGTCAGTGAGGGCCAAGTTTTCCGCGAGGT
ATCCACAACGCCGGCGGCCGCGGTGTCTCGCACACGGCTTCGACGGCGTTTCTGGCGCGTTTGCAGGGCC
ATAGACGGCCGCCAGCCCAGCGGCGAGGGCAACCAGCCCGGTGAGCGTCGCAAAGGAGATCCTGATCTGA
CTGATGGGCTGCCTGTATCGAGTGGTGATTTTGTGCCGAGCTGCCGGTCGGGGAGCTGTTGGCTGGCTGG
TGGCAGGATATATTGTGGTGTAAACAAATTGACGCTTAGACAACTTAATAACACATTGCGGACGTTTTTA
ATGTACTGGGGTGGATGCAGTGGGCCCCACTCTGTGAAGACAAGCAAGAATTCAAGCTTGGAGGTGCAGC
GTGACCCGGTCGTGCCCCTCTCTAGAGATAATGAGCATTGCATGTCTAAGTTATAAAAAATTACCACATA
TTTTTTTTGTCACACTTGTTTGAAGTGCAGTTTATCTATCTTTATACATATATTTAAACTTTACTCTACG
AATAATATAATCTATAGTACTACAATAATATCAGTGTTTTAGAGAATCATATAAATGAACAGTTAGACAT
GGTCTAAAGGACAATTGAGTATTTTGACAACAGGACTCTACAGTTTTATCTTTTTAGTGTGCATGTGTTC
TCCTTTTTTTTTGCAAATAGCTTCACCTATATAATACTTCATCCATTTTATTAGTACATCCATTTAGGGT
TTAGGGTTAATGGTTTTTATAGACTAATTTTTTTAGTACATCTATTTTATTCTATTTTAGCCTCTAAATT
AAGAAAACTAAAACTCTATTTTAGTTTTTTTATTTAATAATTTAGATATAAAATAGAATAAAATAAAGTG
ACTAAAAATTAAACAAATACCCTTTAAGAAATTAAAAAAACTAAGGAAACATTTTTCTTGTTTCGAGTAG
ATAATGCCAGCCTGTTAAACGCCGTCGACGAGTCTAACGGACACCAACCAGCGAACCAGCAGCGTCGCGT
CGGGCCAAGCGAAGCAGACGGCACGGCATCTCTGTCGCTGCCTCTGGACCCCTCTCGAGAGTTCCGCTCC
ACCGTTGGACTTGCTCCGCTGTCGGCATCCAGAAATTGCGTGGCGGAGCGGCAGACGTGAGCCGGCACGG
CAGGCGGCCTCCTCCTCCTCTCACGGCACGGCAGCTACGGGGGATTCCTTTCCCACCGCTCCTTCGCTTT
CCCTTCCTCGCCCGCCGTAATAAATAGACACCCCCTCCACACCCTCTTTCCCCAACCTCGTGTTGTTCGG
AGCGCACACACACACAACCAGATCTCCCCCAAATCCACCCGTCGGCACCTCCGCTTCAAGGTACGCCGCT
CGTCCTCCCCCCCCCCCCCTCTCTACCTTCTCTAGATCGGCGTTCCGGTCCATGGTTAGGGCCCGGTAGT
TCTACTTCTGTTCATGTTTGTGTTAGATCCGTGTTTGTGTTAGATCCGTGCTGCTAGCGTTCGTACACGG
ATGCGACCTGTACGTCAGACACGTTCTGATTGCTAACTTGCCAGTGTTTCTCTTTGGGGAATCCTGGGAT
GGCTCTAGCCG
